>Addgene plasmid #102446 | pHS2 (hANGPTL4-V5) | addgene full sequence | sequence record 360333 | Addgene NGS Result
CACATTTCCCCGAAAAGTGCCACCTGACGTCGACGGATCGGGAGATCTCCCGATCCCCTATGGTGCACTC
TCAGTACAATCTGCTCTGATGCCGCATAGTTAAGCCAGTATCTGCTCCCTGCTTGTGTGTTGGAGGTCGC
TGAGTAGTGCGCGAGCAAAATTTAAGCTACAACAAGGCAAGGCTTGACCGACAATTGCATGAAGAATCTG
CTTAGGGTTAGGCGTTTTGCGCTGCTTCGCGATGTACGGGCCAGATATACGCGTTGACATTGATTATTGA
CTAGTTATTAATAGTAATCAATTACGGGGTCATTAGTTCATAGCCCATATATGGAGTTCCGCGTTACATA
ACTTACGGTAAATGGCCCGCCTGGCTGACCGCCCAACGACCCCCGCCCATTGACGTCAATAATGACGTAT
GTTCCCATAGTAACGCCAATAGGGACTTTCCATTGACGTCAATGGGTGGAGTATTTACGGTAAACTGCCC
ACTTGGCAGTACATCAAGTGTATCATATGCCAAGTACGCCCCCTATTGACGTCAATGACGGTAAATGGCC
CGCCTGGCATTATGCCCAGTACATGACCTTATGGGACTTTCCTACTTGGCAGTACATCTACGTATTAGTC
ATCGCTATTACCATGGTGATGCGGTTTTGGCAGTACATCAATGGGCGTGGATAGCGGTTTGACTCACGGG
GATTTCCAAGTCTCCACCCCATTGACGTCAATGGGAGTTTGTTTTGGCACCAAAATCAACGGGACTTTCC
AAAATGTCGTAACAACTCCGCCCCATTGACGCAAATGGGCGGTAGGCGTGTACGGTGGGAGGTCTATATA
AGCAGAGCTCTCTGGCTAACTAGAGAACCCACTGCTTACTGGCTTATCGAAATTAATACGACTCACTATA
GGGAGACCCAAGCTGGCTAGCGTTTAAACTTAAGCTTGCCACCATGAGCGGTGCTCCGACGGCCGGGGCA
GCCCTGATGCTCTGCGCCGCCACCGCCGTGCTACTGAGCGCTCAGGGCGGACCCGTGCAGTCCAAGTCGC
CGCGCTTTGCGTCCTGGGACGAGATGAATGTCCTGGCGCACGGACTCCTGCAGCTCGGCCAGGGGCTGCG
CGAACACGCGGAGCGCACCCGCAGTCAGCTGAGCGCGCTGGAGCGGCGCCTGAGCGCGTGCGGGTCCGCC
TGTCAGGGAACCGAGGGGTCCACCGACCTCCCGTTAGCCCCTGAGAGCCGGGTGGACCCTGAGGTCCTTC
ACAGCCTGCAGACACAACTCAAGGCTCAGAACAGCAGGATCCAGCAACTCTTCCACAAGGTGGCCCAGCA
GCAGCGGCACCTGGAGAAGCAGCACCTGCGAATTCAGCATCTGCAAAGCCAGTTTGGCCTCCTGGACCAC
AAGCACCTAGACCATGAGGTGGCCAAGCCTGCCCGAAGAAAGAGGCTGCCCGAGATGGCCCAGCCAGTTG
ACCCGGCTCACAATGTCAGCCGCCTGCACCGGCTGCCCAGGGATTGCCAGGAGCTGTTCCAGGTTGGGGA
GAGGCAGAGTGGACTATTTGAAATCCAGCCTCAGGGGTCTCCGCCATTTTTGGTGAACTGCAAGATGACC
TCAGATGGAGGCTGGACAGTAATTCAGAGGCGCCACGATGGCTCAGTGGACTTCAACCGGCCCTGGGAAG
CCTACAAGGCGGGGTTTGGGGATCCCCACGGCGAGTTCTGGCTGGGTCTGGAGAAGGTGCATAGCATCAC
GGGGGACCGCAACAGCCGCCTGGCCGTGCAGCTGCGGGACTGGGATGGCAACGCCGAGTTGCTGCAGTTC
TCCGTGCACCTGGGTGGCGAGGACACGGCCTATAGCCTGCAGCTCACTGCACCCGTGGCCGGCCAGCTGG
GCGCCACCACCGTCCCACCCAGCGGCCTCTCCGTACCCTTCTCCACTTGGGACCAGGATCACGACCTCCG
CAGGGACAAGAACTGCGCCAAGAGCCTCTCTGGAGGCTGGTGGTTTGGCACCTGCAGCCATTCCAACCTC
AACGGCCAGTACTTCCGCTCCATCCCACAGCAGCGGCAGAAGCTTAAGAAGGGAATCTTCTGGAAGACCT
GGCGGGGCCGCTACTACCCACTGCAGGCCACCACCATGTTGATCCAGCCCATGGCAGCAGAGGCAGCCTC
CGGTAAGCCTATCCCTAACCCTCTCCTCGGTCTCGATTCTACGTGAGTTTAAACCCGCTGATCAGCCTCG
ACTGTGCCTTCTAGTTGCCAGCCATCTGTTGTTTGCCCCTCCCCCGTGCCTTCCTTGACCCTGGAAGGTG
CCACTCCCACTGTCCTTTCCTAATAAAATGAGGAAATTGCATCGCATTGTCTGAGTAGGTGTCATTCTAT
TCTGGGGGGTGGGGTGGGGCAGGACAGCAAGGGGGAGGATTGGGAAGACAATAGCAGGCATGCTGGGGAT
GCGGTGGGCTCTATGGCTTCTGAGGCGGAAAGAACCAGCTGGGGCTCTAGGGGGTATCCCC
[124 nt withheld, positions 2512-2635]
C
[91 nt withheld, positions 2637-2727]
A
[49 nt withheld, positions 2729-2777]
CCTTTGACGTTGGAGTCCACGTTCTTT
[37 nt withheld, positions 2805-2841]
ACCCTATCTCGGTCTATTCTTTTGATTTATAAGGGATTTTGCCGATTTCGGCCTATTGGTTAAAAAATGA
GCTGATTTAACAAAAATTTAACGCGAATTAATTCTGTGGAATGTGTGTCAGTTAGGGTGTGGAAAGTCCC
CAGGCTCCCCAGCAGGCAGAAGTATGCAAAGCATGCATCTCAATTAGTCAGCAACCAGGTGTGGAAAGTC
CCCAGGCTCCCCAGCAGGCAGAAGTATGCAAAGCATGCATCTCAATTAGTCAGCAACCATAGTCCCGCCC
CTAACTCCGCCCAGTTCCGCCCATTCTCCGCCCCATGGCTGACTAATTTTTTTTATTTATGCAGAGGCCG
AGGCCGCCTCTGCCTCTGAGCTATTCCAGAAGTAGTGAGGAGGCTTTTTTGGAGGCCTAGGCTTTTGCAA
AAAGCTCCCGGGAGCTTGTATATCCATTTTCGGATCTGATCAGCACGTGTTGACAATTAATCATCGGCAT
AGTATATCGGCATAGTATAATACGACAAGGTGAGGAACTAAACCATGGCCAAGCCTTTGTCTCAAGAAGA
ATCCACCCTCATTGAAAGAGCAACGGCTACAATCAACAGCATCCCCATCTCTGAAGACTACAGCGTCGCC
AGCGCAGCTCTCTCTAGCGACGGCCGCATCTTCACTGGTGTCAATGTATATCATTTTACTGGGGGACCTT
GTGCAGAACTCGTGGTGCTGGGCACTGCTGCTGCTGCGGCAGCTGGCAACCTGACTTGTATCGTCGCGAT
CGGAAATGAGAACAGGGGCATCTTGAGCCCCTGCGGACGGTGCCGACAGGTGCTTCTCGATCTGCATCCT
GGGATCAAAGCCATAGTGAAGGACAGTGATGGACAGCCGACGGCAGTTGGGATTCGTGAATTGCTGCCCT
CTGGTTATGTGTGGGAGGGCTAAGCACTTCGTGGCCGAGGAGCAGGACTGACACGTGCTACGAGATTTCG
ATTCCACCGCCGCCTTCTATGAAAGGTTGGGCTTCGGAATCGTTTTCCGGGACGCCGGCTGGATGATCCT
CCAGCGCGGGGATCTCATGCTGGAGTTCTTCGCCCACCCCAACTTGTTTATTGCAGCTTATAATGGTTAC
AAATAAAGCAATAGCATCACAAATTTCACAAATAAAGCATTTTTTTCACTGCATTCTAGTTGTGGTTTGT
CCAAACTCATCAATGTATCTTATCATGTCTGTATACCGTCGACCTCTAGCTAGAGCTTGGCGTAATCATG
GTCATAGCTGTTTCCTGTGTGAAATTGTTATCCGCTCACAATTCCACACAACATACGAGCCGGAAGCATA
AAGTGTAAAGCCTGGGGTGCCTAATGAGTGAGCTAACTCACATTAATTGCGTTGCGCTCACTGCCCGCTT
TCCAGTCGGGAAACCTGTCGTGCCAGCTGCATTAATGAATCGGCCAACGCGCGGGGAGAGGCGGTTTGCG
TATTGGGCGCTCTTCCGCTTCCTCGCTCACTGACTCGCTGCGCTCGGTCGTTCGGCTGCGGCGAGCGGTA
TCAGCTCACTCAAAGGCGGTAATACGGTTATCCACAGAATCAGGGGATAACGCAGGAAAGAACATGTGAG
CAAAAGGCCAGCAAAAGGCCAGGAACCGTAAAAAGGCCGCGTTGCTGGCGTTTTTCCATAGGCTCCGCCC
CCCTGACGAGCATCACAAAAATCGACGCTCAAGTCAGAGGTGGCGAAACCCGACAGGACTATAAAGATAC
CAGGCGTTTCCCCCTGGAAGCTCCCTCGTGCGCTCTCCTGTTCCGACCCTGCCGCTTACCGGATACCTGT
CCGCCTTTCTCCCTTCGGGAAGCGTGGCGCTTTCTCATAGCTCACGCTGTAGGTATCTCAGTTCGGTGTA
GGTCGTTCGCTCCAAGCTGGGCTGTGTGCACGAACCCCCCGTTCAGCCCGACCGCTGCGCCTTATCCGGT
AACTATCGTCTTGAGTCCAACCCGGTAAGACACGACTTATCGCCACTGGCAGCAGCCACTGGTAACAGGA
TTAGCAGAGCGAGGTATGTAGGCGGTGCTACAGAGTTCTTGAAGTGGTGGCCTAACTACGGCTACACTAG
AAGAACAGTATTTGGTATCTGCGCTCTGCTGAAGCCAGTTACCTTCGGAAAAAGAGTTGGTAGCTCTTGA
TCCGGCAAACAAACCACCGCTGGTAGCGGTGGTTTTTTTGTTTGCAAGCAGCAGATTACGCGCAGAAAAA
AAGGATCTCAAGAAGATCCTTTGATCTTTTCTACGGGGTCTGACGCTCAGTGGAACGAAAACTCACGTTA
AGGGATTTTGGTCATGAGATTATCAAAAAGGATCTTCACCTAGATCCTTTTAAATTAAAAATGAAGTTTT
AAATCAATCTAAAGTATATATGAGTAAACTTGGTCTGACAGTTACCAATGCTTAATCAGTGAGGCACCTA
TCTCAGCGATCTGTCTATTTCGTTCATCCATAGTTGCCTGACTCCCCGTCGTGTAGATAACTACGATACG
GGAGGGCTTACCATCTGGCCCCAGTGCTGCAATGATACCGCGAGACCCACGCTCACCGGCTCCAGATTTA
TCAGCAATAAACCAGCCAGCCGGAAGGGCCGAGCGCAGAAGTGGTCCTGCAACTTTATCCGCCTCCATCC
AGTCTATTAATTGTTGCCGGGAAGCTAGAGTAAGTAGTTCGCCAGTTAATAGTTTGCGCAACGTTGTTGC
CATTGCTACAGGCATCGTGGTGTCACGCTCGTCGTTTGGTATGGCTTCATTCAGCTCCGGTTCCCAACGA
TCAAGGCGAGTTACATGATCCCCCATGTTGTGCAAAAAAGCGGTTAGCTCCTTCGGTCCTCCGATCGTTG
TCAGAAGTAAGTTGGCCGCAGTGTTATCACTCATGGTTATGGCAGCACTGCATAATTCTCTTACTGTCAT
GCCATCCGTAAGATGCTTTTCTGTGACTGGTGAGTACTCAACCAAGTCATTCTGAGAATAGTGTATGCGG
CGACCGAGTTGCTCTTGCCCGGCGTCAATACGGGATAATACCGCGCCACATAGCAGAACTTTAAAAGTGC
TCATCATTGGAAAACGTTCTTCGGGGCGAAAACTCTCAAGGATCTTACCGCTGTTGAGATCCAGTTCGAT
GTAACCCACTCGTGCACCCAACTGATCTTCAGCATCTTTTACTTTCACCAGCGTTTCTGGGTGAGCAAAA
ACAGGAAGGCAAAATGCCGCAAAAAAGGGAATAAGGGCGACACGGAAATGTTGAATACTCATACTCTTCC
TTTTTCAATATTATTGAAGCATTTATCAGGGTTATTGTCTCATGAGCGGATACATATTTGAATGTATTTA
GAAAAATAAACAAATAGGGGTTCCGCG
Features (pLannotate 1.2.2; 25 found; start..end, strand, type, name):
     59..111     -  misc_feature   bom (fragment): basis of mobility region from pBR322
    266..645     +  enhancer       CMV enhancer: human cytomegalovirus immediate early enhancer
    646..849     +  promoter       CMV promoter: human cytomegalovirus (CMV) immediate early promoter
    845..878     +  LTR            5' LTR (truncated) (fragment): truncated 5' long terminal repeat (LTR) from HIV-1
    894..912     +  promoter       T7 promoter: promoter for bacteriophage T7 RNA polymerase
    954..2171    +  CDS            ANGPTL4: ANGL4_HUMAN - Also known as ARP4, HFARP, PGAR From Homo sapiens (Human).
   2172..2213    +  CDS            V5 tag: epitope tag from simian virus 5
   2242..2466    +  polyA_signal   bGH poly(A) signal: bovine growth hormone polyadenylation signal
   2470..2491    +  promoter       SV40 promoter (fragment): SV40 enhancer and early promoter
   2512..2940    +  rep_origin     f1 ori (sequence partly withheld): f1 bacteriophage origin of replication; arrow indicates direction of (+) strand synthesis
   2967..3038    +  promoter       SV40 promoter (fragment): SV40 enhancer and early promoter
   3039..3110    +  promoter       SV40 promoter (fragment): SV40 enhancer and early promoter
   3114..3248    +  rep_origin     SV40 ori: SV40 origin of replication
   3310..3357    +  promoter       EM7 promoter: synthetic bacterial promoter&nbsp
   3376..3774    +  CDS            BSD: blasticidin S deaminase; Aspergillus terreus BSD; confers resistance to blasticidin
   3775..3802    +  CDS            BleoR (fragment): antibiotic-binding protein; Sh ble from Streptoalloteichus hindustanus; confers resistance to bleomycin, phleomycin, and Zeocin™
   3812..3937    +  CDS            ble (fragment): BLE_KLEPN - Experimental evidence at protein level: Swiss-Prot protein existence level 1. Binding protein with a strong affinity to the bleomycin family of antibiotics. Binds to CL990; an antimitotic-antibiotic compound. From Klebsiella pneumoniae.
   3932..4053    +  polyA_signal   SV40 poly(A) signal: SV40 polyadenylation signal
   4126..4142    -  protein_bind   lac operator: The lac repressor binds to the lac operator to inhibit transcription in E. coli. This inhibition can be relieved by adding lactose or isopropyl-β-D-thiogalactopyranoside (IPTG). lac repressor encoded by lacI
   4150..4180    -  promoter       lac promoter: promoter for the E. coli lac operon
   4195..4216    -  protein_bind   CAP binding site: CAP binding activates transcription in the presence of cAMP. E. coli catabolite activator protein
   4229..4321    -  CDS            lacI (fragment): lac repressor; lacI; The lac repressor binds to the lac operator to inhibit transcription in E. coli. This inhibition can be relieved by adding lactose or isopropyl-β-D-thiogalactopyranoside (IPTG).
   4504..5092    -  rep_origin     ori: high-copy-number ColE1/pMB1/pBR322/pUC origin of replication
   5263..6123    -  CDS            AmpR: β-lactamase; bla; confers resistance to ampicillin, carbenicillin, and related antibiotics
   6124..6228    -  promoter       AmpR promoter: bla
