[The description below was written by a language model from this plasmid's Addgene catalogue record and pLannotate feature annotations shown in this document.]
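Description:
pHS2 (hANGPTL4-V5) is a mammalian expression plasmid built on the pcDNA6 backbone that produces human angiopoietin-like 4 (ANGPTL4, also called FIAF or PGAR) carrying a C-terminal V5 epitope tag. The ANGPTL4 coding sequence is joined directly in frame to the V5 tag. It sits downstream of the human cytomegalovirus immediate-early enhancer and promoter, which drive strong constitutive transcription in transfected mammalian cells, and is followed by the bovine growth hormone polyadenylation signal. A T7 promoter lies between the CMV promoter and the insert; it serves as a sequencing primer site and could support in vitro transcription. The catalogue gives a total size of 6,249 bp, while the sequenced record behind the feature table is 6,228 nt.

In E. coli the plasmid is maintained at high copy through a ColE1/pUC-type origin and selected with ampicillin via the β-lactamase gene. An f1 origin is also present. For selection in mammalian cells the backbone carries a blasticidin S deaminase (BSD) gene under the SV40 early promoter/origin, with an EM7 bacterial promoter upstream and an SV40 polyadenylation signal downstream. The depositor notes a 21 bp deletion in the SV40 promoter that may compromise blasticidin selection, and the annotation does show this promoter only as fragments. The construct may therefore be better suited to transient expression than to deriving stable lines. Several small annotated fragments (HIV-1 LTR, BleoR/ble, lacI) appear to be backbone remnants or short sequence matches rather than functional elements.

The tagged protein can be detected or immunoprecipitated with anti-V5 antibodies. The associated publication used the construct to study how ANGPTL4 affects the interaction between lipoprotein lipase and its endothelial transporter GPIHBP1.
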