Addgene plasmid #102446: pHS2 (hANGPTL4-V5)
Purpose: Expresses V5-tagged human ANGPTL4 in mammalian cells
Depositing lab: Brandon Davies. Depositing organization: University of Iowa. Publication: Angiopoietin-like 4 Modifies the Interactions between Lipoprotein Lipase and Its Endothelial Cell Transporter GPIHBP1. Chi X, Shetty SK, Shows HW, Hjelmaas AJ, Malcolm EK, Davies BS. J Biol Chem. 2015 May 8;290(19):11865-77. doi: 10.1074/jbc.M114.623769. Epub 2015 Mar 25. PubMed 25809481.
Backbone
  Vector backbone: pcDNA6
  Backbone size w/o insert (bp): 5000
  Total vector size (bp): 6249
  Vector type: Mammalian Expression
  Selectable markers: Blasticidin
Growth in bacteria
  Bacterial resistance: Ampicillin, 100 μg/mL
  Growth temperature: 37°C
  Growth strain: DH5alpha
  Copy number: High Copy
Gene/Insert
  Gene/Insert name: ANGPTL4 (alt names: FIAF; angiopoietin-like 4)
  Species: H. sapiens (human)
  Insert size (bp): 1260
  GenBank ID: NM_139314
  Entrez Gene: ANGPTL4 (a.k.a. ARP4, FIAF, HARP, HFARP, NL2, PGAR, TGQTL, UNQ171, pp1158)
  Promoter: CMV
  Tag / fusion protein: V5 (C terminal on insert)
  Cloning method: Unknown
  Sequencing primers: 5′ T7 promoter forward; 3′ BgH polyA reverse
Terms and licenses: Academic/Nonprofit Terms; Industry Terms: Not Available to Industry
Depositor comments: 21bp deletion in the SV40 promoter sequence. May affect blasticidin selection.
How to cite: pHS2 (hANGPTL4-V5) was a gift from Brandon Davies (Addgene plasmid # 102446 ; http://n2t.net/addgene:102446 ; RRID:Addgene_102446)
